Addgene plasmid #87657: pNCMV HPV8 E6 K136N
Purpose: Flag/HA tagged HPV8 E6 K136N
Depositing lab: Karl Munger. Depositing organization: Tufts University. Publication: Cutaneous HPV8 and MmuPV1 E6 Proteins Target the NOTCH and TGF-beta Tumor Suppressors to Inhibit Differentiation and Sustain Keratinocyte Proliferation. Meyers JM, Uberoi A, Grace M, Lambert PF, Munger K. PLoS Pathog. 2017 Jan 20;13(1):e1006171. doi: 10.1371/journal.ppat.1006171. PPATHOGENS-D-16-02140 PubMed 28107544.
Backbone
  Vector backbone: CMV Bam neo
  Backbone size w/o insert (bp): 6550
  Total vector size (bp): 7100
  Modifications to backbone: Flag/HA containing added at BamHI site
  Vector type: Mammalian Expression
  Selectable markers: Neomycin (select with G418)
Growth in bacteria
  Bacterial resistance: Ampicillin, 100 μg/mL
  Growth temperature: 37°C
  Growth strain: DH5alpha
  Copy number: High Copy
Gene/Insert
  Gene/Insert name: HPV 8E6
  Species: HPV
  Insert size (bp): 542
  Mutation: K136N
  GenBank ID: M12737.1
  Promoter: CMV
  Tag / fusion protein: Flag (N terminal on backbone); HA (N terminal on backbone)
  Cloning method: Restriction Enzyme; 5′ cloning site BamHI (not destroyed); 3′ cloning site BamHI (destroyed during cloning)
  Sequencing primers: 5′ Bglobin intron F
Resource information
  A portion of this plasmid was derived from a plasmid made by: The 8E6 template was given to us by Harold Pfister who originally cloned the HPV8 genome. (J. Virology 1986, Pfister H. et al.)
Terms and licenses: Academic/Nonprofit Terms; Industry Terms: Not Available to Industry
How to cite: pNCMV HPV8 E6 K136N was a gift from Karl Munger (Addgene plasmid # 87657 ; http://n2t.net/addgene:87657 ; RRID:Addgene_87657)
