[The description below was written by a language model from this plasmid's Addgene catalogue record and pLannotate feature annotations shown in this document.]
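Description:
pNCMV HPV8 E6 K136N is a mammalian expression plasmid of about 7.1 kb built on the CMV Bam neo backbone, which was modified by adding a Flag/HA tag sequence at the BamHI cloning site. It is maintained in E. coli through a high-copy ColE1/pUC-type origin and an ampicillin resistance gene (β-lactamase). The feature table also picks up pBR322- and lac-derived remnants (rop, bom, lacZα and lacI fragments, lac promoter/operator) that appear to be backbone leftovers. For selection in mammalian cells, a neomycin phosphotransferase gene sits between the HSV thymidine kinase promoter and the HSV TK polyadenylation signal, allowing G418 selection. The adjacent Tn5 transposase and ble fragments are consistent with the Tn5 origin of the neo cassette.

The payload is the E6 open reading frame of human papillomavirus type 8, a cutaneous HPV, carrying the K136N substitution. The automated annotation labels this CDS by homology to HPV5 E6, but the catalogue identifies it as HPV8 E6. Expression is driven by the human CMV immediate-early enhancer and promoter, followed by a rabbit β-globin intron, which generally improves transcript processing and expression. The coding region begins with N-terminal Flag and HA epitopes fused to E6. It is followed by a β-globin exon fragment and the rabbit β-globin poly(A) signal.

The dual tag allows detection or affinity purification of the mutant protein. The associated publication concerns targeting of the NOTCH and TGF-β tumor suppressor pathways by cutaneous papillomavirus E6 proteins in keratinocytes, so the construct presumably serves as a point mutant for comparison with wild-type E6. The record does not state the specific functional effect of K136N.
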