Features (pLannotate 1.2.2; 24 found; start..end, strand, type, name):
      4..24      +  CDS            FLAG (fragment): FLAG® epitope tag, followed by an enterokinase cleavage site
     37..63      +  CDS            3xHA (fragment): three tandem HA epitope tags
     70..537     +  CDS            E6: VE6_HPV05 - Experimental evidence at protein level: Swiss-Prot protein existence level 1. Plays a major role in the induction and maintenance of cellular transformation. E6 associates with host UBE3A/E6-AP ubiquitin- protein ligase and modulates its activity. Protects host keratinocytes from apoptosis by mediating the degradation of host BAK1. May also inhibit host immune response. From Human papillomavirus 5.
    553..630     +  CDS            HBB (fragment): HBB_PONPY - Experimental evidence at transcript level: Swiss-Prot protein existence level 2. Involved in oxygen transport from the lung to the various peripheral tissues. From Pongo pygmaeus (Bornean orangutan).
    701..756     +  polyA_signal   β-globin poly(A) signal: rabbit β-globin polyadenylation signal (Gil and Proudfoot, 1987)
   1138..1154    -  protein_bind   lac operator: The lac repressor binds to the lac operator to inhibit transcription in E. coli. This inhibition can be relieved by adding lactose or isopropyl-β-D-thiogalactopyranoside (IPTG). lac repressor encoded by lacI
   1162..1192    -  promoter       lac promoter: promoter for the E. coli lac operon
   1207..1228    -  protein_bind   CAP binding site: CAP binding activates transcription in the presence of cAMP. E. coli catabolite activator protein
   1241..1333    -  CDS            lacI (fragment): lac repressor; lacI; The lac repressor binds to the lac operator to inhibit transcription in E. coli. This inhibition can be relieved by adding lactose or isopropyl-β-D-thiogalactopyranoside (IPTG).
   1516..2104    -  rep_origin     ori: high-copy-number ColE1/pMB1/pBR322/pUC origin of replication
   2275..3135    -  CDS            AmpR: β-lactamase; bla; confers resistance to ampicillin, carbenicillin, and related antibiotics
   3136..3240    -  promoter       AmpR promoter: bla
   3335..3370    +  CDS            rop (fragment): Rop protein, which maintains plasmids at low copy number; rop
   3472..3571    +  misc_feature   bom (fragment): basis of mobility region from pBR322
   3577..3731    -  CDS            lacZα (fragment): LacZα fragment of β-galactosidase; lacZ fragment
   3735..4058    +  CDS            tnpA (fragment): TN5P_ECOLX - Also known as tnp. Experimental evidence at protein level: Swiss-Prot protein existence level 1. Mediates transposition of transposon Tn5 by a 'cut and paste' mechanism. First, the monomeric transposase binds the 19 bp inverted DNA repeats flanking the transposon. Then, dimerization of the DNA- bound transposase creates a synaptic DNA complex. After nicking of the first DNA strand, excision of the transposon proceeds through a series of intermediates. The transposase then mediates the insertion of the transposon at a new site by strand transfer. The activity of the wild- type tran
   4141..4286    +  promoter       HSV TK promoter: herpes simplex virus thymidine kinase promoter
   4343..5134    +  CDS            neo: KKA2_KLEPN - Also known as kan, nptII. Experimental evidence at protein level: Swiss-Prot protein existence level 1. Resistance to kanamycin, neomycin, paromomycin, ribostamycin, butirosin and gentamicin B. From Klebsiella pneumoniae.
   5158..5313    +  CDS            ble (fragment): BLE_KLEPN - Experimental evidence at protein level: Swiss-Prot protein existence level 1. Binding protein with a strong affinity to the bleomycin family of antibiotics. Binds to CL990; an antimitotic-antibiotic compound. From Klebsiella pneumoniae.
   5375..5422    +  polyA_signal   HSV TK poly(A) signal: herpes simplex virus thymidine kinase polyadenylation signal (Cole and Stacy, 1985)
   5513..5529    -  polyA_signal   bGH poly(A) signal (fragment): bovine growth hormone polyadenylation signal
   5715..6094    +  enhancer       CMV enhancer: human cytomegalovirus immediate early enhancer
   6095..6298    +  promoter       CMV promoter: human cytomegalovirus (CMV) immediate early promoter
   6410..6982    +  intron         β-globin intron: intron from rabbit β-globin gene
>Addgene plasmid #87657 | pNCMV HPV8 E6 K136N | addgene full sequence | sequence record 173649 | Addgene NGS Result
GACTACAAGGATGACGATGACAAGCTCGATGGAGGATACCCATACGATGTTCCAGATTACGCTGATATCG
GATCCGACGGGCAGGACAAGGCTTCATATTTAGACACTAATAAGGACGAGCTACCCTCTACTATTAAAGA
GTTAGCTGCGGCTTTAGGTATTCCATTGCAGGACTGTTTAGTACCGTGCAACTTTTGTGGTAACTTTTTG
GATTTCTTAGAACTGTGTGAGTTTGACAAAAAGAGACTGTGCCTAATTTGGAAAAATTACGTTGTTACTG
CGTGTTGTCGTTGTTGTTGTGTAGCAACCGCAACGTTTGAATTTAATGAATATTATGAGCAAACTGTGCT
AGGCAGAGATATTGAATTAGCTACAGGACGTTCAATTTTTGAGATAGACGTTAGGTGTCAAAACTGCTTG
TCATTTTTGGATATCATAGAGAAATTAGATTGCTGTGGGAGAGGCCGTCCCTTTCATAATGTTAGAGGAG
GCTGGAAAGGAGTTTGCAGGCTTTGTAAGCATTTGTATCATGATTGGTAAAGATCCGTCGAGGAATTCAC
TCCTCAGGTGCAGGCTGCCTATCAGAAGGTGGTGGCTGGTGTGGCCAATGCCCTGGCTCACAAATACCAC
TGAGATCTTTTTCCCTCTGCCAAAAATTATGGGGACATCATGAAGCCCCTTGAGCATCTGACTTCTGGCT
AATAAAGGAAATTTATTTTCATTGCAATAGTGTGTTGGAATTTTTTGTGTCTCTCACTCGGAAGGACATA
TGGGAGGGCAAATCATTTAAAACATCAGAATGAGTATTTGGTTTAGAGTTTGGCAACATATGCCCATATG
CTGGCTGCCATGAACAAAGGTTGGCTATAAAGAGGTCATCAGTATATGAAACAGCCCCCTGCTGTCCATT
CCTTATTCCATAGAAAAGCCTTGACTTGAGGTTAGATTTTTTTTATATTTTGTTTTGTGTTATTTTTTTC
TTTAACATCCCTAAAATTTTCCTTACATGTTTTACTAGCCAGATTTTTCCTCCTCTCCTGACTACTCCCA
GTCATAGCTGTCCCTCTTCTCTTATGGAGATCCCTCGACGGATCGGCCGCAATTCGTAATCATGTCATAG
CTGTTTCCTGTGTGAAATTGTTATCCGCTCACAATTCCACACAACATACGAGCCGGAAGCATAAAGTGTA
AAGCCTGGGGTGCCTAATGAGTGAGCTAACTCACATTAATTGCGTTGCGCTCACTGCCCGCTTTCCAGTC
GGGAAACCTGTCGTGCCAGCTGCATTAATGAATCGGCCAACGCGCGGGGAGAGGCGGTTTGCGTATTGGG
CGCTCTTCCGCTTCCTCGCTCACTGACTCGCTGCGCTCGGTCGTTCGGCTGCGGCGAGCGGTATCAGCTC
ACTCAAAGGCGGTAATACGGTTATCCACAGAATCAGGGGATAACGCAGGAAAGAACATGTGAGCAAAAGG
CCAGCAAAAGGCCAGGAACCGTAAAAAGGCCGCGTTGCTGGCGTTTTTCCATAGGCTCCGCCCCCCTGAC
GAGCATCACAAAAATCGACGCTCAAGTCAGAGGTGGCGAAACCCGACAGGACTATAAAGATACCAGGCGT
TTCCCCCTGGAAGCTCCCTCGTGCGCTCTCCTGTTCCGACCCTGCCGCTTACCGGATACCTGTCCGCCTT
TCTCCCTTCGGGAAGCGTGGCGCTTTCTCATAGCTCACGCTGTAGGTATCTCAGTTCGGTGTAGGTCGTT
CGCTCCAAGCTGGGCTGTGTGCACGAACCCCCCGTTCAGCCCGACCGCTGCGCCTTATCCGGTAACTATC
GTCTTGAGTCCAACCCGGTAAGACACGACTTATCGCCACTGGCAGCAGCCACTGGTAACAGGATTAGCAG
AGCGAGGTATGTAGGCGGTGCTACAGAGTTCTTGAAGTGGTGGCCTAACTACGGCTACACTAGAAGAACA
GTATTTGGTATCTGCGCTCTGCTGAAGCCAGTTACCTTCGGAAAAAGAGTTGGTAGCTCTTGATCCGGCA
AACAAACCACCGCTGGTAGCGGTGGTTTTTTTGTTTGCAAGCAGCAGATTACGCGCAGAAAAAAAGGATC
TCAAGAAGATCCTTTGATCTTTTCTACGGGGTCTGACGCTCAGTGGAACGAAAACTCACGTTAAGGGATT
TTGGTCATGAGATTATCAAAAAGGATCTTCACCTAGATCCTTTTAAATTAAAAATGAAGTTTTAAATCAA
TCTAAAGTATATATGAGTAAACTTGGTCTGACAGTTACCAATGCTTAATCAGTGAGGCACCTATCTCAGC
GATCTGTCTATTTCGTTCATCCATAGTTGCCTGACTCCCCGTCGTGTAGATAACTACGATACGGGAGGGC
TTACCATCTGGCCCCAGTGCTGCAATGATACCGCGAGACCCACGCTCACCGGCTCCAGATTTATCAGCAA
TAAACCAGCCAGCCGGAAGGGCCGAGCGCAGAAGTGGTCCTGCAACTTTATCCGCCTCCATCCAGTCTAT
TAATTGTTGCCGGGAAGCTAGAGTAAGTAGTTCGCCAGTTAATAGTTTGCGCAACGTTGTTGCCATTGCT
ACAGGCATCGTGGTGTCACGCTCGTCGTTTGGTATGGCTTCATTCAGCTCCGGTTCCCAACGATCAAGGC
GAGTTACATGATCCCCCATGTTGTGCAAAAAAGCGGTTAGCTCCTTCGGTCCTCCGATCGTTGTCAGAAG
TAAGTTGGCCGCAGTGTTATCACTCATGGTTATGGCAGCACTGCATAATTCTCTTACTGTCATGCCATCC
GTAAGATGCTTTTCTGTGACTGGTGAGTACTCAACCAAGTCATTCTGAGAATAGTGTATGCGGCGACCGA
GTTGCTCTTGCCCGGCGTCAATACGGGATAATACCGCGCCACATAGCAGAACTTTAAAAGTGCTCATCAT
TGGAAAACGTTCTTCGGGGCGAAAACTCTCAAGGATCTTACCGCTGTTGAGATCCAGTTCGATGTAACCC
ACTCGTGCACCCAACTGATCTTCAGCATCTTTTACTTTCACCAGCGTTTCTGGGTGAGCAAAAACAGGAA
GGCAAAATGCCGCAAAAAAGGGAATAAGGGCGACACGGAAATGTTGAATACTCATACTCTTCCTTTTTCA
ATATTATTGAAGCATTTATCAGGGTTATTGTCTCATGAGCGGATACATATTTGAATGTATTTAGAAAAAT
AAACAAATAGGGGTTCCGCGCACATTTCCCCGAAAAGTGCCACCTGACGTCTAAGAAACCATTATTATCA
TGACATTAACCTATAAAAATAGGCGTATCACGAGGCCCTTTCGTCTCGCGCGTTTCGGTGATGACGGTGA
AAACCTCTGACACATGCAGCTCCCGGAGACGGTCACAGCTTGTCTGTAAGCGGATGCCGGGAGCAGACAA
GCCCGTCAGGGCGCGTCAGCGGGTGTTGGCGGGTGTCGGGGCTGGCTTAACTATGCGGCATCAGAGCAGA
TTGTACTGAGAGTGCACCATATGCGGTGTGAAATACCGCACAGATGCGTAAGGAGAAAATACCGCATCAG
GCGCCATTCGCCATTCAGGCTGCGCAACTGTTGGGAAGGGCGATCGGTGCGGGCCTCTTCGCTATTACGC
CAGCTGGCGAAAGGGGGATGTGCTGCAAGGCGATTAAGTTGGGTAACGCCAGGGTTTTCCCAGTCACGAC
GTTGTAAAACGACGGCCAGTGCCAAGCTTCACGCTGCCGCAAGCACTCAGGGCGCAAGGGCTGCTAAAGG
AAGCGGAACACGTAGAAAGCCAGTCCGCAGAAACGGTGCTGACCCCGGATGAATGTCAGCTACTGGGCTA
TCTGGACAAGGGAAAACGCAAGCGCAAAGAGAAAGCAGGTAGCTTGCAGTGGGCTTACATGGCGATAGCT
AGACTGGGCGGTTTTATGGACAGCAAGCGAACCGGAATTGCCAGCTGGGGCGCCCTCTGGTAAGGTTGGG
AAGCCCTGCAAAGTAAACTGGATGGCTTTCTTGCCGCCAAGGATCTGATGGCGCAGGGGATCAAGATCCT
GCTTCATCCCCGTGGCCCGTTGCTCGCGTTTGCTGGCGGTGTCCCCGGAAGAAATATATTTGCATGTCTT
TAGTTCTATGATGACACAAACCCCGCCCAGCGTCTTGTCATTGGCGAATTCGAACACGCAGATGCAGTCG
GGGCGGCGCGGTCCCAGGTCCACTTCGCATATTAAGGTGACGCGTGTGGCCTCGAACACCGAGCGACCCT
GCAGCGACCCGCTTAACAGCGTCAACAGCGTGCCGCAGATCTGATCAAGAGACAGGATGAGGATCGTTTC
GCATGATTGAACAAGATGGATTGCACGCAGGTTCTCCGGCCGCTTGGGTGGAGAGGCTATTCGGCTATGA
CTGGGCACAACAGACAATCGGCTGCTCTGATGCCGCCGTGTTCCGGCTGTCAGCGCAGGGGCGCCCGGTT
CTTTTTGTCAAGACCGACCTGTCCGGTGCCCTGAATGAACTGCAGGACGAGGCAGCGCGGCTATCGTGGC
TGGCCACGACGGGCGTTCCTTGCGCAGCTGTGCTCGACGTTGTCACTGAAGCGGGAAGGGACTGGCTGCT
ATTGGGCGAAGTGCCGGGGCAGGATCTCCTGTCATCTCACCTTGCTCCTGCCGAGAAAGTATCCATCATG
GCTGATGCAATGCGGCGGCTGCATACGCTTGATCCGGCTACCTGCCCATTCGACCACCAAGCGAAACATC
GCATCGAGCGAGCACGTACTCGGATGGAAGCCGGTCTTGTCGATCAGGATGATCTGGACGAAGAGCATCA
GGGGCTCGCGCCAGCCGAACTGTTCGCCAGGCTCAAGGCGCGCATGCCCGACGGCGAGGATCTCGTCGTG
ACCCATGGCGATGCCTGCTTGCCGAATATCATGGTGGAAAATGGCCGCTTTTCTGGATTCATCGACTGTG
GCCGGCTGGGTGTGGCGGACCGCTATCAGGACATAGCGTTGGCTACCCGTGATATTGCTGAAGAGCTTGG
CGGCGAATGGGCTGACCGCTTCCTCGTGCTTTACGGTATCGCCGCTCCCGATTCGCAGCGCATCGCCTTC
TATCGCCTTCTTGACGAGTTCTTCTGAGCGGGACTCTGGGGTTCGAAATGACCGACCAAGCGACGCCCAA
CCTGCCATCACGAGATTTCGATTCCACCGCCGCCTTCTATGAAAGGTTGGGCTTCGGAATCGTTTTCCGG
GACGCCGGCTGGATGATCCTCCAGCGCGGGGATCTCATGCTGGAGTTCTTCGCCCACCCCGGGAGATGGG
GGAGGCTAACTGAAACACGGAAGGAGACAATACCGGAAGGAACCCGCGCTATGACGGCAATAAAAAGACA
GAATAAAACGCACGGTGTTGGGTCGTTTGTTCATAAACGCGGGGTTCGGTCCCAGGGCTGGCACTCTGTC
GATACCCCACCGAGACCCCATTGGGGCCAATACGCCCGCGTTTCTTCCTTTTCCCCACCCCACCCCCCAA
GTTCGGGTGAAGGCCCAGGGCTCGCAGCCAACGTCGGGGCGGCAAGCCCTGCCATAGCCACGGGCCCCGT
GGGTTAGGGACGGCGGATCGCGGCCCTCTAGAGAGCTTGGCCCATTGCATACGTTGTATCCATATCATAA
TATGTACATTTATATTGGCTCATGTCCAACATTACCGCCATGTTGACATTGATTATTGACTAGTTATTAA
TAGTAATCAATTACGGGGTCATTAGTTCATAGCCCATATATGGAGTTCCGCGTTACATAACTTACGGTAA
ATGGCCCGCCTGGCTGACCGCCCAACGACCCCCGCCCATTGACGTCAATAATGACGTATGTTCCCATAGT
AACGCCAATAGGGACTTTCCATTGACGTCAATGGGTGGAGTATTTACGGTAAACTGCCCACTTGGCAGTA
CATCAAGTGTATCATATGCCAAGTACGCCCCCTATTGACGTCAATGACGGTAAATGGCCCGCCTGGCATT
ATGCCCAGTACATGACCTTATGGGACTTTCCTACTTGGCAGTACATCTACGTATTAGTCATCGCTATTAC
CATGGTGATGCGGTTTTGGCAGTACATCAATGGGCGTGGATAGCGGTTTGACTCACGGGGATTTCCAAGT
CTCCACCCCATTGACGTCAATGGGAGTTTGTTTTGGCACCAAAATCAACGGGACTTTCCAAAATGTCGTA
ACAACTCCGCCCCATTGACGCAAATGGGCGGTAGGCGTGTACGGTGGGAGGTCTATATAAGCAGAGCTCG
TTTAGTGAACCGTCAGATCGCCTGGAGACGCCATCCACGCTGTTTTGACCTCCATAGAAGACACCGGGAC
CGATCCAGCCTCCGGTCGACCGATCCTGAGAACTTCAGGGTGAGTTTGGGGACCCTTGATTGTTCTTTCT
TTTTCGCTATTGTAAAATTCATGTTATATGGAGGGGGCAAAGTTTTCAGGGTGTTGTTTAGAATGGGAAG
ATGTCCCTTGTATCACCATGGACCCTCATGATAATTTTGTTTCTTTCACTTTCTACTCTGTTGACAACCA
TTGTCTCCTCTTATTTTCTTTTCATTTTCTGTAACTTTTTCGTTAAACTTTAGCTTGCATTTGTAACGAA
TTTTTAAATTCACTTTTGTTTATTTGTCAGATTGTAAGTACTTTCTCTAATCACTTTTTTTTCAAGGCAA
TCAGGGTATATTATATTGTACTTCAGCACAGTTTTAGAGAACAATTGTTATAATTAAATGATAAGGTAGA
ATATTTCTGCATATAAATTCTGGCTGGCGTGGAAATATTCTTATTGGTAGAAACAACTACACCCTGGTCA
TCATCCTGCCTTTCTCTTTATGGTTACAATGATATACACTGTTTGAGATGAGGATAAAATACTCTGAGTC
CAAACCGGGCCCCTCTGCTAACCATGTTCATGCCTTCTTCTCTTTCCTACAGCTCCTGGGCAACGTGCTG
GTTGTTGTGCTGTCTCATCATTTTGGCAAAGAATTCCTCGACGGATCTATG
